Addgene plasmid #70814: pFOSGE_COF1E06
Purpose: Gateway entry clone
Depositing lab: Alexander Stark. Depositing organization: Research Institute of Molecular Pathology (IMP). Publication: Transcriptional regulators form diverse groups with context-dependent regulatory functions. Stampfel G, Kazmar T, Frank O, Wienerroither S, Reiter F, Stark A. Nature. 2015 Nov 9. doi: 10.1038/nature15545. PubMed 26550828.
Backbone
  Vector backbone: pDONR221
  Backbone manufacturer: Invitrogen
  Backbone size w/o insert (bp): 4762
  Vector type: Gateway entry vector
Growth in bacteria
  Bacterial resistance: Kanamycin, 50 μg/mL
  Growth temperature: 37°C
  Growth strain: DH5alpha
  Copy number: High Copy
Gene/Insert
  Gene/Insert name: Tfb4 (alt names: FBgn0031309; CG5041, FBtr0077985)
  Species: D. melanogaster (fly)
  Insert size (bp): 897
  Entrez Gene: Tfb4 (a.k.a. CG5041, Dmel\CG5041, TFB4)
  Cloning method: Gateway Cloning
  Sequencing primers: 5′ M13-F20; 3′ M13R
Terms and licenses: Academic/Nonprofit Terms; Industry Terms: Not Available to Industry
How to cite: pFOSGE_COF1E06 was a gift from Alexander Stark (Addgene plasmid # 70814 ; http://n2t.net/addgene:70814 ; RRID:Addgene_70814)
