[The description below was written by a language model from this plasmid's Addgene catalogue record.]
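Description:
pFOSGE_COF1E06 is a Gateway entry clone built on the Invitrogen pDONR221 donor backbone and carrying the Drosophila melanogaster gene Tfb4 (also known as CG5041; transcript FBtr0077985) as an insert of about 897 bp. It is a high-copy bacterial plasmid propagated in standard E. coli cloning strains under kanamycin selection. The insert was introduced by Gateway cloning. In a pDONR221-derived entry clone this normally means that a BP recombination replaced the donor vector's counter-selectable cassette with the gene of interest, leaving the insert flanked by attL recombination sites. No feature table is provided, so the exact junctions, the presence or absence of a stop codon, and any added tags cannot be confirmed. M13 forward and reverse primer sites on either side of the insert are listed for sequence verification.

As an entry clone, the plasmid is not an expression construct. The record lists no promoter driving the insert, and entry vectors of this type generally lack one. Its role is to act as a shuttle source, because an LR recombination reaction can transfer the Tfb4 sequence in a defined orientation and reading frame into any compatible Gateway destination vector, which then supplies the promoter, fusion tags or DNA-binding domains needed for the experiment. Tfb4 takes its name from a subunit of the general transcription factor TFIIH. The clone comes from a collection associated with a study of the context-dependent regulatory functions of Drosophila transcriptional regulators, which suggests that it is one member of a systematic library of transcription factor and cofactor clones intended for transfer into functional assay vectors.
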