>Addgene plasmid #70814 | pFOSGE_COF1E06 | depositor partial sequence | sequence record 126756 | insert
ATGGAAGCAGATCAAGCAGCAAGCAAGGAAGCCGAATCATGCATCGACCTCTTGGTGATCGTCCTGGACA
CGAACCCCTCCCAGCACTTCGTGCGCCAGAACCCACAGAACCTCACGCAAATCCTGGAGGCGGTGATTGC
CTTTGGGAATGCTCACCTGATGCAGAAGGCCCAGAACAAACTGGCTGTGGTATCCTGCTCCCACCATGCC
ACAAACTTCCTGTATCCGCTGCCCAGAAGACAAGTGGAACTGCGCCAAGTGGATGGGCAGTACGAGGCGT
TTAATCTGGTGGAGAAGACGGTGAAGCAGCAGCTGGGCAGCATCCTGATGAACGCACCACGGCTCAGCGC
TCCTTGTGAGAGTCTCCTGGCCGGCAGCATGTCCATGGCGCTGTGCTACATATCAAGGCTCCAGAGGAAT
CTGGCTCCTGGCGTCAAGATGCATTCCCGCATCCTGGTCGTCACAGGCAGCAACGAGTGCGCCTCGCAGT
ACATGACGTTCATGAACGTCTTCTTCACCGCCCAGAAACTGGGCATCACGATCGATACCTGCGCCCTGGA
CAAGACCCTCAGTTTGCTACAGCAAGGCTGTGACATTACCTCCGGACAGTTCCTCAAGGTCACCCAGCTG
GACGGCCTGCTGCAGTACCTCCTGTGGGTCTTCCTGCCCGCCCCGCAGATCCGTCACAAATTGGTCCTGC
CGCCACCGCCCAAAGTGGACTACCGCGCCTCCTGCTTCTGCCATCGTGAGCTGATCGACATTGGCTACGT
CTGCTCGGTTTGCCTCTCGGTCTTCTGCAAATACAGTCCCATATGCACCACTTGCCACACCATTTTCAAG
AATCCCGGTCCTCTGCCCATCAAGGGCAAAAAGAAAAAGAAGACCGACAAGCAAATG
