>Addgene plasmid #70814 | pFOSGE_COF1E06 | addgene partial sequence | sequence record 130759 | M13-F20 5'-TGTAAAACGACGGCCAGT-3'
GATTTATTTTTGACTGATAGTGACCTGTTCGTTGCAACAAATTGATGAGCAATGCTTTTTTATAATGCCA
ACTTTGTACAAAAAAGCAGGCTTCATGGAAGCAGATCAAGCAGCAAGCAAGGAAGCCGAATCATGCATCG
ACCTCTTGGTGATCGTCCTGGACACGAACCCCTCCCAGCACTTCGTGCGCCAGAACCCACAGAACCTCAC
GCAAATCCTGGAGGCGGTGATTGCCTTTGGGAATGCTCACCTGATGCAGAAGGCCCAGAACAAACTGGCT
GTGGTATCCTGCTCCCACCATGCCACAAACTTCCTGTATCCGCTGCCCAGAAGACAAGTGGAACTGCGCC
AAGTGGATGGGCAGTACGAGGCGTTTAATCTGGTGGAGAAGACGGTGAAGCAGCAGCTGGGCAGCATCCT
GATGAACGCACCACGGCTCAGCGCTCCTTGTGAGAGTCTCCTGGCCGGCAGCATGTCCATGGCGCTGTGC
TACATATCAAGGCTCCAGAGGAATCTGGCTCCTGGCGTCAAGATGCATTCCCGCATCCTGGTCGTCACAG
GCAGCAACGAGTGCGCCTCGCAGTACATGACGTTCATGAACGTCTTCTTCACCGCCCAGAAACTGGGCAT
CACGATCGATACCTGCGCCCTGGACAAGACCCTCAGTTTGCTACAGCAAGGCTGTGACATTACCTCCGGA
CAGTTCCTCAAGGTCACCCAGCTGGACGGCCTGCTGCAGTACCTCCTGTGGGTCTTCCTGCCCGCCCCGC
AGATCCGTCACAAATTGGTCCTGCCGCCACCGCCCAAAGTGGACTACCGCGCCTCCTGCTTCTGCCATCG
TGAGCTGATCGACATTGGCTACGTCTGCTCGGTTTGCCTCTCGGTCTT
