>Addgene plasmid #70814 | pFOSGE_COF1E06 | addgene partial sequence | sequence record 130760 | M13-Rev 5'-CAGGAAACAGCTATGACC-3'
CAGCTGGATGGCAAATAATGATTTTATTTTGACTGATAGTGACCTGTTCGTTGCAACAAATTGATAAGCA
ATGCTTTCTTATAATGCCAACTTTGTACAAGAAAGCTGGGTCCATTTGCTTGTCGGTCTTCTTTTTCTTT
TTGCCCTTGATGGGCAGAGGACCGGGATTCTTGAAAATGGTGTGGCAAGTGGTGCATATGGGACTGTATT
TGCAGAAGACCGAGAGGCAAACCGAGCAGACGTAGCCAATGTCGATCAGCTCACGATGGCAGAAGCAGGA
GGCGCGGTAGTCCACTTTGGGCGGTGGCGGCAGGACCAATTTGTGACGGATCTGCGGGGCGGGCAGGAAG
ACCCACAGGAGGTACTGCAGCAGGCCGTCCAGCTGGGTGACCTTGAGGAACTGTCCGGAGGTAATGTCAC
AGCCTTGCTGTAGCAAACTGAGGGTCTTGTCCAGGGCGCAGGTATCGATCGTGATGCCCAGTTTCTGGGC
GGTGAAGAAGACGTTCATGAACGTCATGTACTGCGAGGCGCACTCGTTGCTGCCTGTGACGACCAGGATG
CGGGAATGCATCTTGACGCCAGGAGCCAGATTCCTCTGGAGCCTTGATATGTAGCACAGCGCCATGGACA
TGCTGCCGGCCAGGAGACTCTCACAAGGAGCGCTGAGCCGTGGTGCGTTCATCAGGATGCTGCCCAGCTG
CTGCTTCACCGTCTTCTCCACCAGATTAAACGCCTCGTACTGCCCATCCACTTGGCGCAGTTCCACTTGT
CTTCTGGGCAGCGGATACAGGAAGTTTGTGGCATGGTGGGAGCAGGATACCACAGCCAGTTTGTTCTGGG
CCTTCTGCATCAGGTGAGCATTCCCAAAGGCAATCACCGCCTCCAGGATTTGCGTGAGGTTCTGTGGGTT
CTGGCGCACGAAGTGCTGGGAGGGGTTCGTGTCCAGGACGATCACC
